>Addgene plasmid #26500 | pJC138.3-npp-3 | depositor partial sequence | sequence record 12529 | Author sequence
GAATGATGGCAAAACAATTCCCATATTTTATCATAAATTTATCGATTGTTCTCTGTTTGTGCTTTTACAT
TCAATTTGCCGATCAGATGCCAGATCAATATGAAAATCGATATGAACTTCTTGATCCGATCAGTAAACAC
GAATTAAACTACCAAACCGGTAAAAGAGCGATCTTACTGACGAGATACGGAAAACGAGGATCAAGGCGAT
ATTTTCTCAATAATGACGACTCAAAAAGAGCCATAGTTCTTACACGATTCGGCTGAACTCATAGATAAGC
