>Addgene plasmid #26500 | pJC138.3-npp-3 | addgene partial sequence | sequence record 32694 | 26500 with T3
ATCTAATGAGTTCAGCCGAATCGTGTAAGAACTATGGCTCTTTTTGAGTCGTCATTATTGAGAAAATATC
GCCTTGATCCTCGTTTTCCGTATCTCGTCAGTAAGATCGCTCTTTTACCGGTTTGGTAGTTTAATTCGTG
TTTACTGATCGGATCAAGAAGTTCATATCGATTTTCATATTGATCTGGCATCTGATCGGCAAATTGAATG
TAAAAGCACAAACAGAGAACAATCGATAAATTTATGATAAAATATGGGAATTGTTTTGCCATCATTCAAG
GTCACTTCTATAGTGTCACCTAAATCTCCCTATAGTGAGTCGTATTAGGATCCGGCGCGCCTAGCATAAC
CCCTTGGGGCCTCTAAACGGGTCTTGAGGGGTTTTTTGACGCGTGCTTCCTCGCTCACTGACTCGCTGCG
CTCGGTCGTTCGGCTGCGGCGAGCGGTATCAGCTCACTCAAAGGCGGTAATACGGTTATCCACAGAATCA
GGGGATAACGCAGGAAAGAACATGTGAGCAAAAGGCCAGCAAAAGGCCAGGAACCGTAAAAAGGCCGCGT
TGCTGGCGTTTTTCCATAGGCTCCGCCCCCCTGACGAGCATCACAAAAATCGACGCTCAAGTCAGAGGTG
GCGAAACCCGACAGGACTATAAAGATACCAGGCGTTTCCCCCTGGAAGCTCCCTCGTGCGCTCTCCTGTT
CCGACCCTGCCGCTTACCGGATACCTGTCCGCCTTTCTCCCTTCGGGAAGCGTGGCGCTTTCTCATAGCT
CACGCTGTA
