>Addgene plasmid #26500 | pJC138.3-npp-3 | addgene partial sequence | sequence record 32695 | 26500 with SP6
TCCCATATTTTATCATAAATTTATCGATTGTTCTCTGTTTGTGCTTTTACATTCAATTTGCCGATCAGAT
GCCAGATCAATATGAAAATCGATATGAACTTCTTGATCCGATCAGTAAACACGAATTAAACTACCAAACC
GGTAAAAGAGCGATCTTACTGACGAGATACGGAAAACGAGGATCAAGGCGATATTTTCTCAATAATGACG
ACTCAAAAAGAGCCATAGTTCTTACACGATTCGGCTGAACTCATTAGATTAATGCAACCTTTTAAGGTCT
CCCTTTAGTGAGGGTTAATTCTCCCTATAGTGAGTC
