[The description below was written by a language model from this plasmid's Addgene catalogue record.]
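Description:
pJC138.3-npp-3 is a small bacterial cloning plasmid built on the pJC53.2 backbone (about 3.2 kb without insert), a T/A cloning vector designed for producing double-stranded RNA and strand-specific RNA probes by in vitro transcription. It is maintained at high copy number in E. coli and carries resistance to both ampicillin and kanamycin. The record does not name the origin of replication, and no feature table is supplied, so the exact arrangement of the backbone elements cannot be described beyond what the catalogue fields state.

The insert is a roughly 280 bp fragment of npp-3, a gene from the planarian Schmidtea mediterranea, deposited in connection with a genome-wide study of peptide hormones in planarian germline development. The fragment was introduced at Eam1105I sites, which were destroyed during cloning; cutting with this enzyme is a common way to generate the single-base overhangs that accept a PCR product in T/A cloning. According to the depositor, T7 RNA polymerase alone yields dsRNA from the plasmid, which implies that both strands of the insert can be transcribed from T7 promoters, while SP6 or T3 RNA polymerase each produce single-stranded transcripts. SP6 and T3 are also listed as the sequencing primers on the 5′ and 3′ sides of the insert respectively, consistent with these promoters flanking it in opposing orientations.

The construct is thus suited to making npp-3 dsRNA for RNA interference knockdown and sense or antisense riboprobes for in situ hybridisation. The repository's quality-control sequence shows minor discrepancies from the depositor's sequence, which are reported not to affect plasmid function.
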