Addgene plasmid #26500: pJC138.3-npp-3
Depositing lab: Phillip Newmark. Depositing organization: University of Illinois at Urbana-Champaign. Publication: Genome-wide analyses reveal a role for peptide hormones in planarian germline development. Collins JJ, Hou X, Romanova EV, Lambrus BG, Miller CM, Saberi A, Sweedler JV, Newmark PA. PLoS Biol. 2010 . 8(10):e1000509. 10.1371/journal.pbio.1000509 PubMed 20967238.
Backbone
  Vector backbone: pJC53.2
  Backbone size w/o insert (bp): 3240
  Vector type: T/A Cloning Vector for dsRNA generation and the generation of sense and anti-sense probes
Growth in bacteria
  Bacterial resistance: Ampicillin and Kanamycin, 100 & 50 μg/mL
  Growth temperature: 37°C
  Growth strain: DH5alpha
  Copy number: High Copy
Gene/Insert
  Gene/Insert name: npp-3
  Species: S. mediterranea (planarian)
  Insert size (bp): 280
  GenBank ID: GU295187
  Cloning method: Restriction Enzyme; 5′ cloning site Eam1105I (destroyed during cloning); 3′ cloning site Eam1105I (destroyed during cloning)
  Sequencing primers: 5′ SP6; 3′ T3
Terms and licenses: Academic/Nonprofit Terms; Industry Terms: Not Available to Industry
Depositor comments: dsRNA can be generated by in vitro transcription with T7 RNA polymerase and single stranded probes can be generated with SP6 or T3 RNA polymerases. Addgene's quality control sequence has minor discrepancies with the provided depositor's sequence; these do not affect plasmid function.
How to cite: pJC138.3-npp-3 was a gift from Phillip Newmark (Addgene plasmid # 26500 ; http://n2t.net/addgene:26500 ; RRID:Addgene_26500)
